>Addgene plasmid #105944 | HS-OS-Plk4-mKate2 | depositor full sequence | sequence record 200664 | HS-OS-Plk4-mKate2 sequence 8352 bps
GGGGGAAACGCCTGGTATCTTTATAGTCCTGTCGGGTTTCGCCACCTCTGACTTGAGCGTCGATTTTTGT
GATGCTCGTCAGGGGGGCGGAGCCTATGGAAAAACGCCAGCAACGCGGCCTTTTTACGGTTCCTGGCCTT
TTGCTGGCCTTTTGCTCACATGTTCTTTCCTGCGTTATCCCCTGATTCTGTGGATAACCGTATTACCGCC
ATGCATTAGTTATTACTAGCGCTACCGGACTCAGATCTCGAGCTCAAGCTTCGAATTCTGCAGCCCGGGG
GATCCTTCAGGGGTGTCGCTTGGTTATTTCCAAAAATCAAATTAATTTTATTAAACTATTAGAACGAGCA
TGTTTTGTCTATATGCTACAGAAGATAAAAAATAATAGGAGTTAACAGTTATAAAACAACACACTTTGTT
TCTATTGATTGTTGACCACACTGGGGTCTCATTAAGTTAGATTAAAGACACACTAACTGGGTCAAAAGCA
GCAGATTGATTTCATAGCACCAGGGTAAACTTTCTAACACTTTTACGGCAATCATATACATTAAAATTAA
ATACAGACCACGACTGAACAAGGAGGATGATCTCCAATATTAAACAAAGAGACTTGTGCCTATTTCTCTG
AGGGTAAACATGACCTCTCAAGTTAGCAAGTTGTTTTTAACACTACAAAAATAGTTAAGACTGCAATCCC
AGAATAAAGTATTGGTTTTAACCAATCAATATAGTACAGTAAACATCCATTTGTTTTGTTGAAACGTTAA
ACAAATCTGACCAAAGCTATTAGCTTATATAAAACAGGTTTGCCTTCTATGTAGCTGAAAACACCACAGG
CCCGATTTTGCTACTGTGTAAAACATTTCAGCAAGATTTTTTTATTGCATTTTTTTTACTGAATCNTCAA
ACATTTTATCATTTTAGTTTGTTCATTCATTGCAACTGGAAAAACAACACATCACACAACCGCACATATT
TCAGCAATAAGTACAATAAAACACTCAAATAAAAAAAACATTTTAAATCTCTTTGTATTTTTGACCGCTG
TTTCGCGTAATTTCACGGTAAAACTCTGGAAATCTCCACTACATTCCTCTCAGCGGCTCCTCTCAATGAC
AGCTGAAGAAGTGACGCGGCTGCCTGCTGTGTTTTGATTGGTCGAATTCACTGGAGGCTTCCAGAACAGT
GTAGAGTCTGAACGGGTGCGCGCTCTGCTGTATTTAAAGGGCGAAAGAGAGACCGCAGAGAAACTCAACC
GAAGAGAAGCGACTTGACAAAGAAGAAAAGAGCAGCCTGACAGGACTTTTTCCCCGACGAGGTGTTTATT
CGCTCTATTTAAGAATCTACTGTAAGGTAAGTCTCAATATATTGTACTCTATTGGCTAATCAGAATTATA
TAGAGATTATATGTACTTAATGTCAAAAAATCAACTTTGTATATGTAATCTTTTTACATGTGGACTGCCT
ATGTTCATCTTATTTTAGGTCTACTAGAAAATTATATTTCCCGTTTTCACAATAAGGATTTTTAAAAAAA
GCAATGAACAGACGGGCATTTACTTTATGTTGCTGACATTATTTTATATGAGCATAATAACCATAAATAC
TAGCAAATGTCCTAAATGAATTTGTGTTAATGTTGTCTACAAAAGAAAATTAGCGTTTTACTTGTACAAC
TAATAATAACTTGGTTATTAAGAGAATTTCACTTGTTGACTAGAAAAATCCTTTCATAATGAAACAATTG
CACCATAAATTGTATAAATATAAAATTAATTCTAATTGTTTTTTTTTCCTGCAGTCGATGGCGGCGTGCA
TCGGGGAGAGGATCGAGGACTTTAAGGTTGGAAATCTACTCGGTAAAGGATCATTTGCTGGTGTCTACAG
AGCTGAGTCCATACACACTGGTTTGGAAGTTGCAATCAAAATGATAGATAAGAAAGCCATGTACAAAGCT
GGAATGGTACAGAGAGTCCAAAATGAGGTGAAAATACATTGCCAGTTGAAACACCCCTCTGTCTTGGAGC
TCTATAATTACTTTGAAGATAACAATTATGTCTACCTGGTATTGGAAATGTGCCACAATGGAGAAATGAA
CAGATATCTGAAGAACAGAATGAAGCCTTTCTCAGAAAGGGAAGCTAGGCACTTCATGCACCAGATTATC
ACAGGAATGTTATATCTTCATTCTCATGGCATATTGCACCGGGACCTCACACTCTCTAACATCTTACTTA
CGCGGAATATGAACATAAAAATTGCTGACTTTGGACTAGCAACGCAGTTGAATATGCCACATGAAAAGCA
CTATACACTCTGTGGGACTCCTAATTATATTTCACCAGAAATTGCAACTCGAAGTGCACATGGACTTGAA
TCTGATATTTGGTCATTGGGCTGTATGTTTTATACGTTACTTATTGGAAGACCACCTTTTGACACTGACA
CAGTCAAGAACACATTGAACAAAGTAGTCCTGGCAGATTATGAAATGCCAGCCTTTTTGTCACGAGAGGC
CCAGGACCTTATCCACCAGTTACTTCGTAGAAACCCTGCAGATCGGTTAAGTCTGTCTTCTGTGTTGGAC
CATCCTTTCATGTCACGAAATCCTTCACCAAAGAGTAAAGACGTAGGGACTGTAGAGGACCTACTTGACA
GAAGACTTTTGGTTGGTCAACCACTTCCAAATAAAATTACTGTATTTCAAAAAAATAAAAATTCAAGTGA
CTTTTCTTCAGGAGATGGAAGTAATTTTTGTACTCAATGGGGAAATCCAGAACAAGAAGCTAATAGTAGG
GGACGGGGGAGAGTGATTGAAGATGCAGAAGAGAGGCCGCATTCTCGATACCTGCGCAGAGCTCATTCCT
CTGATAGAGCCAGCCCCTCTAATCAGTCTCGAGCCAAAACATACTCAGTAGAACGTTGTCACTCAGTAGA
AATGCTTTCAAAGCCTAGAAGATCACTGGATGAAAATCAACACAGTTCCAATCATCATTGTCTAGGAAAA
ACTCCTTTTCCATTTGCAGACCAGACACCTCAGATGGAAATGGTACAGCAGTGGTTTGGGAATCTGCAAA
TGAATGCTCATTTAGGAGAAACTAATGAGCACCACACCGTTAGCCCAAACAGAGATTTCCAGGACTATCC
AGATTTGCAGGACACGTTACGAAACGCTTGGACTGACACGAGAGCCAGCAAGAATGCTGATACTTCTGCC
AATGTTCATGCTGTAAAGCAGCTGAGTGCCATGAAATACATGAGTGCACATCACCATAAGCCTGAGGTCA
TGCCACAGGAGCCGGACCTACATCCTCATTCTGAACAAAGCAAGAATAGAAGTATGGAGTCGACACTGGG
TTACCAGAAACCTACCTTAAGAAGTATTACATCTCCTCTGATTGCTCACAGATTAAAGCCAATCAGACAG
AAAACCAAAAAGGCTGTGGTGAGCATCCTTGATTCAGAGGAGGTGTGTGTGGAGCTTCTGAGAGAGTGTG
AGTCTGAAGGATATGTGAAAGAAGTGCTTCAGATATCGAGTGATGGGACTATGATCACTGTTTATTACCC
GAACGATGGAAGAGGCTTTCCTCTTGCTGACAGACCTCCCTTGCCTACTAACAACATCAGTAGGTACAGC
TTTGACAATCTACCAGAAAAATACTGGCGGAAATATCAGTATGCTTCCAGATTCATTCAGCTAGTAAGAT
CTAAAACTCCCAAAATCACTTATTTTACAAGATATGCTAAATGTATTTTGATGGAAAATTCTCCTGGTGC
TGATTTCGAAGTTTGGTTTTATGATGGAGCCAAAATACATAAAACTGAAAATTTAATTCACATAATTGAG
AAAACAGGGATATCTTATAATTTAAAAAATGAAAATGAAGTTACCAGCCTGAAAGAGGAAGTAAAAGTAT
ATATGGACCATGCTAATGAGGGTCACCGTATTTGCTTGTCACTGGAATCTGTAATCTCTGAGGAGGAAAA
GAGAAGCAGGGGTTCTTCATTCTTCCCTATAATCGTAGGAAGAAAACCTGGTAATACTAGTTCACCTAAA
GCCTTATCAGCTCCTCCTGTGGACCCAAGCTGCTGTAAGGGAGAGCAGGCGTCAGCAAGCAGACTGAGCG
TGAATAGTGCCGCTTTCCCCACACAGTCCCCAGGACTCAGTCCTTCCACTGTGACAGTTGAAGGACTTGG
CCACACAGCGACTGCCACAGGAACAGGCGTCTCTTCAAGTCTTCCTAAATCTGCACAGCTTTTGAAATCT
GTTTTTGTGAAAAATGTTGGTTGGGCTACACAGCTAACTAGCGGAGCTGTGTGGGTTCAGTTTAATGATG
GGTCACAGTTGGTTGTCCAGGCAGGAGTATCTTCCATCAGTTACACATCACCAGATGGTCAGACAACTAG
GTATGGAGAAAATGAAAAATTACCTGAATACATCAAACAGAAATTACAGTGTCTTTCTTCCATCCTTCTG
ATGTTTTCTAATCCAACTCCTAATTTTCAGACCGGTTCATCGGGATCCATGGTGAGCGAGCTGATTAAGG
AGAACATGCACATGAAGCTGTACATGGAGGGCACCGTGAACAACCACCACTTCAAGTGCACATCCGAGGG
CGAAGGCAAGCCCTACGAGGGCACCCAGACCATGAGAATCAAGGCGGTCGAGGGCGGCCCTCTCCCCTTC
GCCTTCGACATCCTGGCTACCAGCTTCATGTACGGCAGCAAAACCTTCATCAACCACACCCAGGGCATCC
CCGACTTCTTTAAGCAGTCCTTCCCCGAGGGCTTCACATGGGAGAGAGTCACCACATACGAAGACGGGGG
CGTGCTGACCGCTACCCAGGACACCAGCCTCCAGGACGGCTGCCTCATCTACAACGTCAAGATCAGAGGG
GTGAACTTCCCATCCAACGGCCCTGTGATGCAGAAGAAAACACTCGGCTGGGAGGCCTCCACCGAGACCC
TGTACCCCGCTGACGGCGGCCTGGAAGGCAGAGCCGACATGGCCCTGAAGCTCGTGGGCGGGGGCCACCT
GATCTGCAACTTGAAGACCACATACAGATCCAAGAAACCCGCTAAGAACCTCAAGATGCCCGGCGTCTAC
TATGTGGACAGAAGACTGGNAAGAATCAAGGAGGCCGACAAAGAGACCTACGTCGAGCAGCACGAGGTGG
CTGTGGCCAGATACTGCGACCTCCCTAGCAAACTGGGGCACAGATGAGACCCGGGCGGCCGCGACTCTAG
ATCATAATCAGCCATACCACATTTGTAGAGGTTTTACTTGCTTTAAAAAACCTCCCACACCTCCCCCTGA
ACCTGAAACATAAAATGAATGCAATTGTTGTTGTTAACTTGTTTATTGCAGCTTATAATGGTTACAAATA
AAGCAATAGCATCACAAATTTCACAAATAAAGCATTTTTTTCACTGCATTCTAGTTGTGGTTTGTCCAAA
CTCATCAATGTATCTTAAGGCGTAAATTGTAAGCGTTAATATTTTGTTAAAATTCGCGTTAAATTTTTGT
TAAATCAGCTCATTTTTTAACCAATAGGCCGAAATCGGCAAAATCCCTTATAAATCAAAAGAATAGACCG
AGATAGGGT
[37 nt withheld, positions 5610-5646]
AAAGAACGTGGACTCCAACGTCAAAGG
[49 nt withheld, positions 5674-5722]
T
[91 nt withheld, positions 5724-5814]
G
[124 nt withheld, positions 5816-5939]
CAGGTGGCACTTTTCGGGGAAATGTGCGCGGAACCCCTATTTGTTTATTTTTCTAAATACATTCAAATAT
GTATCCGCTCATGAGACAATAACCCTGATAAATGCTTCAATAATATTGAAAAAGGAAGAGTCCTGAGGCG
GAAAGAACCAGCTGTGGAATGTGTGTCAGTTAGGGTGTGGAAAGTCCCCAGGCTCCCCAGCAGGCAGAAG
TATGCAAAGCATGCATCTCAATTAGTCAGCAACCAGGTGTGGAAAGTCCCCAGGCTCCCCAGCAGGCAGA
AGTATGCAAAGCATGCATCTCAATTAGTCAGCAACCATAGTCCCGCCCCTAACTCCGCCCATCCCGCCCC
TAACTCCGCCCAGTTCCGCCCATTCTCCGCCCCATGGCTGACTAATTTTTTTTATTTATGCAGAGGCCGA
GGCCGCCTCGGCCTCTGAGCTATTCCAGAAGTAGTGAGGAGGCTTTTTTGGAGGCCTAGGCTTTTGCAAA
GATCGATCAAGAGACAGGATGAGGATCGTTTCGCATGATTGAACAAGATGGATTGCACGCAGGTTCTCCG
GCCGCTTGGGTGGAGAGGCTATTCGGCTATGACTGGGCACAACAGACAATCGGCTGCTCTGATGCCGCCG
TGTTCCGGCTGTCAGCGCAGGGGCGCCCGGTTCTTTTTGTCAAGACCGACCTGTCCGGTGCCCTGAATGA
ACTGCAAGACGAGGCAGCGCGGCTATCGTGGCTGGCCACGACGGGCGTTCCTTGCGCAGCTGTGCTCGAC
GTTGTCACTGAAGCGGGAAGGGACTGGCTGCTATTGGGCGAAGTGCCGGGGCAGGATCTCCTGTCATCTC
ACCTTGCTCCTGCCGAGAAAGTATCCATCATGGCTGATGCAATGCGGCGGCTGCATACGCTTGATCCGGC
TACCTGCCCATTCGACCACCAAGCGAAACATCGCATCGAGCGAGCACGTACTCGGATGGAAGCCGGTCTT
GTCGATCAGGATGATCTGGACGAAGAGCATCAGGGGCTCGCGCCAGCCGAACTGTTCGCCAGGCTCAAGG
CGAGCATGCCCGACGGCGAGGATCTCGTCGTGACCCATGGCGATGCCTGCTTGCCGAATATCATGGTGGA
AAATGGCCGCTTTTCTGGATTCATCGACTGTGGCCGGCTGGGTGTGGCGGACCGCTATCAGGACATAGCG
TTGGCTACCCGTGATATTGCTGAAGAGCTTGGCGGCGAATGGGCTGACCGCTTCCTCGTGCTTTACGGTA
TCGCCGCTCCCGATTCGCAGCGCATCGCCTTCTATCGCCTTCTTGACGAGTTCTTCTGAGCGGGACTCTG
GGGTTCGAAATGACCGACCAAGCGACGCCCAACCTGCCATCACGAGATTTCGATTCCACCGCCGCCTTCT
ATGAAAGGTTGGGCTTCGGAATCGTTTTCCGGGACGCCGGCTGGATGATCCTCCAGCGCGGGGATCTCAT
GCTGGAGTTCTTCGCCCACCCTAGGGGGAGGCTAACTGAAACACGGAAGGAGACAATACCGGAAGGAACC
CGCGCTATGACGGCAATAAAAAGACAGAATAAAACGCACGGTGTTGGGTCGTTTGTTCATAAACGCGGGG
TTCGGTCCCAGGGCTGGCACTCTGTCGATACCCCACCGAGACCCCATTGGGGCCAATACGCCCGCGTTTC
TTCCTTTTCCCCACCCCACCCCCCAAGTTCGGGTGAAGGCCCAGGGCTCGCAGCCAACGTCGGGGCGGCA
GGCCCTGCCATAGCCTCAGGTTACTCATATATACTTTAGATTGATTTAAAACTTCATTTTTAATTTAAAA
GGATCTAGGTGAAGATCCTTTTTGATAATCTCATGACCAAAATCCCTTAACGTGAGTTTTCGTTCCACTG
AGCGTCAGACCCCGTAGAAAAGATCAAAGGATCTTCTTGAGATCCTTTTTTTCTGCGCGTAATCTGCTGC
TTGCAAACAAAAAAACCACCGCTACCAGCGGTGGTTTGTTTGCCGGATCAAGAGCTACCAACTCTTTTTC
CGAAGGTAACTGGCTTCAGCAGAGCGCAGATACCAAATACTGTCCTTCTAGTGTAGCCGTAGTTAGGCCA
CCACTTCAAGAACTCTGTAGCACCGCCTACATACCTCGCTCTGCTAATCCTGTTACCAGTGGCTGCTGCC
AGTGGCGATAAGTCGTGTCTTACCGGGTTGGACTCAAGACGATAGTTACCGGATAAGGCGCAGCGGTCGG
GCTGAACGGGGGGTTCGTGCACACAGCCCAGCTTGGAGCGAACGACCTACACCGAACTGAGATACCTACA
GCGTGAGCTATGAGAAAGCGCCACGCTTCCCGAAGGGAGAAAGGCGGACAGGTATCCGGTAAGCGGCAGG
GTCGGAACAGGAGAGCGCACGAGGGAGCTTCCA
Features (pLannotate 1.2.2; 13 found; start..end, strand, type, name):
    226..273     +  misc_feature   MCS (fragment): multiple cloning site
   1808..4510    +  CDS            Plk4: PLK4_MOUSE - Also known as Sak, Stk18. Experimental evidence at protein level: Swiss-Prot protein existence level 1. Serine/threonine-protein kinase that plays a central role in centriole duplication. Able to trigger procentriole formation on the surface of the parental centriole cylinder, leading to the recruitment of centriole biogenesis proteins such as SASS6, CENPJ/CPAP, CCP110, CEP135 and gamma-tubulin. When overexpressed, it is able to induce centrosome amplification through the simultaneous generation of multiple procentrioles adjoining each parental centriole during S phase. Phosphoryl
   4529..5227    +  CDS            mKate2: monomeric far-red fluorescent protein (Shcherbo et al., 2009) mammalian codon-optimized
   5250..5333    +  CDS            large T antigen (fragment): large T antigen from SV40 (simian virus 40)
   5356..5477    +  polyA_signal   SV40 poly(A) signal: SV40 polyadenylation signal
   5511..5939    -  rep_origin     f1 ori (sequence partly withheld): f1 bacteriophage origin of replication; arrow indicates direction of (+) strand synthesis
   5966..6070    +  promoter       AmpR promoter: bla
   6072..6429    +  promoter       SV40 promoter: SV40 enhancer and early promoter
   6464..7258    +  CDS            NeoR/KanR: aminoglycoside phosphotransferase from Tn5; aph(3')-II (or nptII); confers resistance to neomycin, kanamycin, and G418 (Geneticin®)
   7279..7431    +  CDS            ble (fragment): BLE_KLEPN - Experimental evidence at protein level: Swiss-Prot protein existence level 1. Binding protein with a strong affinity to the bleomycin family of antibiotics. Binds to CL990; an antimitotic-antibiotic compound. From Klebsiella pneumoniae.
   7490..7537    +  polyA_signal   HSV TK poly(A) signal: herpes simplex virus thymidine kinase polyadenylation signal (Cole and Stacy, 1985)
   7628..7644    -  polyA_signal   bGH poly(A) signal (fragment): bovine growth hormone polyadenylation signal
   7866..102     +  rep_origin     ori (across the origin): high-copy-number ColE1/pMB1/pBR322/pUC origin of replication
