>Addgene plasmid #105944 | HS-OS-Plk4-mKate2 | addgene full sequence | sequence record 203461 | Addgene NGS Result
GGGGGAAACGCCTGGTATCTTTATAGTCCTGTCGGGTTTCGCCACCTCTGACTTGAGCGTCGATTTTTGT
GATGCTCGTCAGGGGGGCGGAGCCTATGGAAAAACGCCAGCAACGCGGCCTTTTTACGGTTCCTGGCCTT
TTGCTGGCCTTTTGCTCACATGTTCTTTCCTGCGTTATCCCCTGATTCTGTGGATAACCGTATTACCGCC
ATGCATTAGTTATTACTAGCGCTACCGGACTCAGATCTCGAGCTCAAGCTTCGAATTCTGCAGCCCGGGG
GATCCTTCAGGGGTGTCGCTTGGTTATTTCCAAAAATCAAATTAATTTTATTAAACTATTAGAACGAGCA
TGTTTTGTCTATATGCTACAGAAGATAAAAAATAATAGGAGTTAACAGTTATAAAACAACACACTTTGTT
TCTATTGATTGTTGACCACACTGGGGTCTCATTAAGTTAGATTAAAGACACACTAACTGGGTCAAAAGCA
GCAGATTGATTTCATAGCACCAGGGTAAACTTTCTAACACTTTTACGGCAATCATATACATTAAAATTAA
ATACAGACCACGACTGAACAAGGAGGATGATCTCCAATATTAAACAAAGAGACTTGTGCCTATTTCTCTG
AGGGTAAACATGACCTCTCAAGTTAGCAAGTTGTTTTTAACACTACAAAAATAGTTAAGACTGCAATCCC
AGAATAAAGTATTGGTTTTAACCAATCAATATAGTACAGTAAACATCCATTTGTTTTGTTGAAACGTTAA
ACAAATCTGACCAAAGCTATTAGCTTATATAAAACAGGTTTGCCTTCTATGTAGCTGAAAACACCACAGG
CCCGATTTTGCTACTGTGTAAAACATTTCAGCAAGATTTTTTTATTGCATTTTTTTTTACTGAATCGTTC
AAACATTTTATCATTTTAGTTTGTTCATTCATTGCAACTGGAAAAACAACACATCACACAACCGCACATA
TTTCAGCAATAAGTACAATAAAACACTCAAATAAAAAAAACATTTTAAATCTCTTTGTATTTTTGACCGC
TGTTTCGCGTAATTTCACGGTAAAACTCTGGAAATCTCCACTACATTCCTCTCAGCGGCTCCTCTCAATG
ACAGCTGAAGAAGTGACGCGGCTGCCTGCTGTGTTTTGATTGGTCGAATTCACTGGAGGCTTCCAGAACA
GTGTAGAGTCTGAACGGGTGCGCGCTCTGCTGTATTTAAAGGGCGAAAGAGAGACCGCAGAGAAACTCAA
CCGAAGAGAAGCGACTTGACAAAGAAGAAAAGAGCAGCCTGACAGGACTTTTTCCCCGACGAGGTGTTTA
TTCGCTCTATTTAAGAATCTACTGTAAGGTAAGTCTCAATATATTGTACTCTATTGGCTAATCAGAATTA
TATAGAGATTATATGTACTTAATGTCAAAAAATCAACTTTGTATATGTAATCTTTTTACATGTGGACTGC
CTATGTTCATCTTATTTTAGGTCTACTAGAAAATTATATTTCCCGTTTTCACAATAAGGATTTTTAAAAA
AAGCAATGAACAGACGGGCATTTACTTTATGTTGCTGACATTATTTTATATGAGCATAATAACCATAAAT
ACTAGCAAATGTCCTAAATGAATTTGTGTTAATGTTGTCTACAAAAGAAAATTAGCGTTTTACTTGTACA
ACTAATAATAACTTGGTTATTAAGAGAATTTCACTTGTTGACTAGAAAAATCCTTTCATAATGAAACAAT
TGCACCATAAATTGTATAAATATAAAATTAATTCTAATTGTTTTTTTTTCCTGCAGTCATGGCGGCGTGC
ATCGGGGAGAGGATCGAGGACTTTAAGGTTGGAAATCTACTCGGTAAAGGATCATTTGCTGGTGTCTACA
GAGCTGAGTCCATACACACTGGTTTGGAAGTTGCAATCAAAATGATAGATAAGAAAGCCATGTACAAAGC
TGGAATGGTACAGAGAGTCCAAAATGAGGTGAAAATACATTGCCAGTTGAAACACCCCTCTGTCTTGGAG
CTCTATAATTACTTTGAAGATAACAATTATGTCTACCTGGTATTGGAAATGTGCCACAATGGAGAAATGA
ACAGATATCTGAAGAACAGAATGAAGCCTTTCTCAGAAAGGGAAGCTAGGCACTTCATGCACCAGATTAT
CACAGGAATGTTATATCTTCATTCTCATGGCATATTGCACCGGGACCTCACACTCTCTAACATCTTACTT
ACGCGGAATATGAACATAAAAATTGCTGACTTTGGACTAGCAACGCAGTTGAATATGCCACATGAAAAGC
ACTATACACTCTGTGGGACTCCTAATTATATTTCACCAGAAATTGCAACTCGAAGTGCACATGGACTTGA
ATCTGATATTTGGTCATTGGGCTGTATGTTTTATACGTTACTTATTGGAAGACCACCTTTTGACACTGAC
ACAGTCAAGAACACATTGAACAAAGTAGTCCTGGCAGATTATGAAATGCCAGCCTTTTTGTCACGAGAGG
CCCAGGACCTTATCCACCAGTTACTTCGTAGAAACCCTGCAGATCGGTTAAGTCTGTCTTCTGTGTTGGA
CCATCCTTTCATGTCACGAAATCCTTCACCAAAGAGTAAAGACGTAGGGACTGTAGAGGACCTACTTGAC
AGAAGACTTTTGGTTGGTCAACCACTTCCAAATAAAATTACTGTATTTCAAAAAAATAAAAATTCAAGTG
ACTTTTCTTCAGGAGATGGAAGTAATTTTTGTACTCAATGGGGAAATCCAGAACAAGAAGCTAATAGTAG
GGGACGGGGGAGAGTGATTGAAGATGCAGAAGAGAGGCCGCATTCTCGATACCTGCGCAGAGCTCATTCC
TCTGATAGAGCCAGCCCCTCTAATCAGTCTCGAGCCAAAACATACTCAGTAGAACGTTGTCACTCAGTAG
AAATGCTTTCAAAGCCTAGAAGATCACTGGATGAAAATCAACACAGTTCCAATCATCATTGTCTAGGAAA
AACTCCTTTTCCATTTGCAGACCAGACACCTCAGATGGAAATGGTACAGCAGTGGTTTGGGAATCTGCAA
ATGAATGCTCATTTAGGAGAAACTAATGAGCACCACACCGTTAGCCCAAACAGAGATTTCCAGGACTATC
CAGATTTGCAGGACACGTTACGAAACGCTTGGACTGACACGAGAGCCAGCAAGAATGCTGATACTTCTGC
CAATGTTCATGCTGTAAAGCAGCTGAGTGCCATGAAATACATGAGTGCACATCACCATAAGCCTGAGGTC
ATGCCACAGGAGCCGGACCTACATCCTCATTCTGAACAAAGCAAGAATAGAAGTATGGAGTCGACACTGG
GTTACCAGAAACCTACCTTAAGAAGTATTACATCTCCTCTGATTGCTCACAGATTAAAGCCAATCAGACA
GAAAACCAAAAAGGCTGTGGTGAGCATCCTTGATTCAGAGGAGGTGTGTGTGGAGCTTCTGAGAGAGTGT
GAGTCTGAAGGATATGTGAAAGAAGTGCTTCAGATATCGAGTGATGGGACTATGATCACTGTTTATTACC
CGAACGATGGAAGAGGCTTTCCTCTTGCTGACAGACCTCCCTTGCCTACTAACAACATCAGTAGGTACAG
CTTTGACAATCTACCAGAAAAATACTGGCGGAAATATCAGTATGCTTCCAGATTCATTCAGCTAGTAAGA
TCTAAAACTCCCAAAATCACTTATTTTACAAGATATGCTAAATGTATTTTGATGGAAAATTCTCCTGGTG
CTGATTTCGAAGTTTGGTTTTATGATGGAGCCAAAATACATAAAACTGAAAATTTAATTCACATAATTGA
GAAAACAGGGATATCTTATAATTTAAAAAATGAAAATGAAGTTACCAGCCTGAAAGAGGAAGTAAAAGTA
TATATGGACCATGCTAATGAGGGTCACCGTATTTGCTTGTCACTGGAATCTGTAATCTCTGAGGAGGAAA
AGAGAAGCAGGGGTTCTTCATTCTTCCCTATAATCGTAGGAAGAAAACCTGGTAATACTAGTTCACCTAA
AGCCTTATCAGCTCCTCCTGTGGACCCAAGCTGCTGTAAGGGAGAGCAGGCGTCAGCAAGCAGACTGAGC
GTGAATAGTGCCGCTTTCCCCACACAGTCCCCAGGACTCAGTCCTTCCACTGTGACAGTTGAAGGACTTG
GCCACACAGCGACTGCCACAGGAACAGGCGTCTCTTCAAGTCTTCCTAAATCTGCACAGCTTTTGAAATC
TGTTTTTGTGAAAAATGTTGGTTGGGCTACACAGCTAACTAGCGGAGCTGTGTGGGTTCAGTTTAATGAT
GGGTCACAGTTGGTTGTCCAGGCAGGAGTATCTTCCATCAGTTACACATCACCAGATGGTCAGACAACTA
GGTATGGAGAAAATGAAAAATTACCTGAATACATCAAACAGAAATTACAGTGTCTTTCTTCCATCCTTCT
GATGTTTTCTAATCCAACTCCTAATTTTCAGACCGGTTCATCGGGATCCATGGTGAGCGAGCTGATTAAG
GAGAACATGCACATGAAGCTGTACATGGAGGGCACCGTGAACAACCACCACTTCAAGTGCACATCCGAGG
GCGAAGGCAAGCCCTACGAGGGCACCCAGACCATGAGAATCAAGGCGGTCGAGGGCGGCCCTCTCCCCTT
CGCCTTCGACATCCTGGCTACCAGCTTCATGTACGGCAGCAAAACCTTCATCAACCACACCCAGGGCATC
CCCGACTTCTTTAAGCAGTCCTTCCCCGAGGGCTTCACATGGGAGAGAGTCACCACATACGAAGACGGGG
GCGTGCTGACCGCTACCCAGGACACCAGCCTCCAGGACGGCTGCCTCATCTACAACGTCAAGATCAGAGG
GGTGAACTTCCCATCCAACGGCCCTGTGATGCAGAAGAAAACACTCGGCTGGGAGGCCTCCACCGAGACC
CTGTACCCCGCTGACGGCGGCCTGGAAGGCAGAGCCGACATGGCCCTGAAGCTCGTGGGCGGGGGCCACC
TGATCTGCAACTTGAAGACCACATACAGATCCAAGAAACCCGCTAAGAACCTCAAGATGCCCGGCGTCTA
CTATGTGGACAGAAGACTGGAAAGAATCAAGGAGGCCGACAAAGAGACCTACGTCGAGCAGCACGAGGTG
GCTGTGGCCAGATACTGCGACCTCCCTAGCAAACTGGGGCACAGATGAGACCCGGGCGGCCGCGACTCTA
GATCATAATCAGCCATACCACATTTGTAGAGGTTTTACTTGCTTTAAAAAACCTCCCACACCTCCCCCTG
AACCTGAAACATAAAATGAATGCAATTGTTGTTGTTAACTTGTTTATTGCAGCTTATAATGGTTACAAAT
AAAGCAATAGCATCACAAATTTCACAAATAAAGCATTTTTTTCACTGCATTCTAGTTGTGGTTTGTCCAA
ACTCATCAATGTATCTTAAGGCGTAAATTGTAAGCGTTAATATTTTGTTAAAATTCGCGTTAAATTTTTG
TTAAATCAGCTCATTTTTTAACCAATAGGCCGAAATCGGCAAAATCCCTTATAAATCAAAAGAATAGACC
GAGATAGGGT
[37 nt withheld, positions 5611-5647]
AAAGAACGTGGACTCCAACGTCAAAGG
[49 nt withheld, positions 5675-5723]
T
[91 nt withheld, positions 5725-5815]
G
[124 nt withheld, positions 5817-5940]
CAGGTGGCACTTTTCGGGGAAATGTGCGCGGAACCCCTATTTGTTTATTTTTCTAAATACATTCAAATAT
GTATCCGCTCATGAGACAATAACCCTGATAAATGCTTCAATAATATTGAAAAAGGAAGAGTCCTGAGGCG
GAAAGAACCAGCTGTGGAATGTGTGTCAGTTAGGGTGTGGAAAGTCCCCAGGCTCCCCAGCAGGCAGAAG
TATGCAAAGCATGCATCTCAATTAGTCAGCAACCAGGTGTGGAAAGTCCCCAGGCTCCCCAGCAGGCAGA
AGTATGCAAAGCATGCATCTCAATTAGTCAGCAACCATAGTCCCGCCCCTAACTCCGCCCATCCCGCCCC
TAACTCCGCCCAGTTCCGCCCATTCTCCGCCCCATGGCTGACTAATTTTTTTTATTTATGCAGAGGCCGA
GGCCGCCTCGGCCTCTGAGCTATTCCAGAAGTAGTGAGGAGGCTTTTTTGGAGGCCTAGGCTTTTGCAAA
GATCGATCAAGAGACAGGATGAGGATCGTTTCGCATGATTGAACAAGATGGATTGCACGCAGGTTCTCCG
GCCGCTTGGGTGGAGAGGCTATTCGGCTATGACTGGGCACAACAGACAATCGGCTGCTCTGATGCCGCCG
TGTTCCGGCTGTCAGCGCAGGGGCGCCCGGTTCTTTTTGTCAAGACCGACCTGTCCGGTGCCCTGAATGA
ACTGCAAGACGAGGCAGCGCGGCTATCGTGGCTGGCCACGACGGGCGTTCCTTGCGCAGCTGTGCTCGAC
GTTGTCACTGAAGCGGGAAGGGACTGGCTGCTATTGGGCGAAGTGCCGGGGCAGGATCTCCTGTCATCTC
ACCTTGCTCCTGCCGAGAAAGTATCCATCATGGCTGATGCAATGCGGCGGCTGCATACGCTTGATCCGGC
TACCTGCCCATTCGACCACCAAGCGAAACATCGCATCGAGCGAGCACGTACTCGGATGGAAGCCGGTCTT
GTCGATCAGGATGATCTGGACGAAGAGCATCAGGGGCTCGCGCCAGCCGAACTGTTCGCCAGGCTCAAGG
CGAGCATGCCCGACGGCGAGGATCTCGTCGTGACCCATGGCGATGCCTGCTTGCCGAATATCATGGTGGA
AAATGGCCGCTTTTCTGGATTCATCGACTGTGGCCGGCTGGGTGTGGCGGACCGCTATCAGGACATAGCG
TTGGCTACCCGTGATATTGCTGAAGAGCTTGGCGGCGAATGGGCTGACCGCTTCCTCGTGCTTTACGGTA
TCGCCGCTCCCGATTCGCAGCGCATCGCCTTCTATCGCCTTCTTGACGAGTTCTTCTGAGCGGGACTCTG
GGGTTCGAAATGACCGACCAAGCGACGCCCAACCTGCCATCACGAGATTTCGATTCCACCGCCGCCTTCT
ATGAAAGGTTGGGCTTCGGAATCGTTTTCCGGGACGCCGGCTGGATGATCCTCCAGCGCGGGGATCTCAT
GCTGGAGTTCTTCGCCCACCCTAGGGGGAGGCTAACTGAAACACGGAAGGAGACAATACCGGAAGGAACC
CGCGCTATGACGGCAATAAAAAGACAGAATAAAACGCACGGTGTTGGGTCGTTTGTTCATAAACGCGGGG
TTCGGTCCCAGGGCTGGCACTCTGTCGATACCCCACCGAGACCCCATTGGGGCCAATACGCCCGCGTTTC
TTCCTTTTCCCCACCCCACCCCCCAAGTTCGGGTGAAGGCCCAGGGCTCGCAGCCAACGTCGGGGCGGCA
GGCCCTGCCATAGCCTCAGGTTACTCATATATACTTTAGATTGATTTAAAACTTCATTTTTAATTTAAAA
GGATCTAGGTGAAGATCCTTTTTGATAATCTCATGACCAAAATCCCTTAACGTGAGTTTTCGTTCCACTG
AGCGTCAGACCCCGTAGAAAAGATCAAAGGATCTTCTTGAGATCCTTTTTTTCTGCGCGTAATCTGCTGC
TTGCAAACAAAAAAACCACCGCTACCAGCGGTGGTTTGTTTGCCGGATCAAGAGCTACCAACTCTTTTTC
CGAAGGTAACTGGCTTCAGCAGAGCGCAGATACCAAATACTGTTCTTCTAGTGTAGCCGTAGTTAGGCCA
CCACTTCAAGAACTCTGTAGCACCGCCTACATACCTCGCTCTGCTAATCCTGTTACCAGTGGCTGCTGCC
AGTGGCGATAAGTCGTGTCTTACCGGGTTGGACTCAAGACGATAGTTACCGGATAAGGCGCAGCGGTCGG
GCTGAACGGGGGGTTCGTGCACACAGCCCAGCTTGGAGCGAACGACCTACACCGAACTGAGATACCTACA
GCGTGAGCTATGAGAAAGCGCCACGCTTCCCGAAGGGAGAAAGGCGGACAGGTATCCGGTAAGCGGCAGG
GTCGGAACAGGAGAGCGCACGAGGGAGCTTCCA
Features (pLannotate 1.2.2; 13 found; start..end, strand, type, name):
    226..273     +  misc_feature   MCS (fragment): multiple cloning site
   1809..4511    +  CDS            Plk4: PLK4_MOUSE - Also known as Sak, Stk18. Experimental evidence at protein level: Swiss-Prot protein existence level 1. Serine/threonine-protein kinase that plays a central role in centriole duplication. Able to trigger procentriole formation on the surface of the parental centriole cylinder, leading to the recruitment of centriole biogenesis proteins such as SASS6, CENPJ/CPAP, CCP110, CEP135 and gamma-tubulin. When overexpressed, it is able to induce centrosome amplification through the simultaneous generation of multiple procentrioles adjoining each parental centriole during S phase. Phosphoryl
   4530..5228    +  CDS            mKate2: monomeric far-red fluorescent protein (Shcherbo et al., 2009) mammalian codon-optimized
   5251..5334    +  CDS            large T antigen (fragment): large T antigen from SV40 (simian virus 40)
   5357..5478    +  polyA_signal   SV40 poly(A) signal: SV40 polyadenylation signal
   5512..5940    -  rep_origin     f1 ori (sequence partly withheld): f1 bacteriophage origin of replication; arrow indicates direction of (+) strand synthesis
   5967..6071    +  promoter       AmpR promoter: bla
   6073..6430    +  promoter       SV40 promoter: SV40 enhancer and early promoter
   6465..7259    +  CDS            NeoR/KanR: aminoglycoside phosphotransferase from Tn5; aph(3')-II (or nptII); confers resistance to neomycin, kanamycin, and G418 (Geneticin®)
   7280..7432    +  CDS            ble (fragment): BLE_KLEPN - Experimental evidence at protein level: Swiss-Prot protein existence level 1. Binding protein with a strong affinity to the bleomycin family of antibiotics. Binds to CL990; an antimitotic-antibiotic compound. From Klebsiella pneumoniae.
   7491..7538    +  polyA_signal   HSV TK poly(A) signal: herpes simplex virus thymidine kinase polyadenylation signal (Cole and Stacy, 1985)
   7629..7645    -  polyA_signal   bGH poly(A) signal (fragment): bovine growth hormone polyadenylation signal
   7867..102     +  rep_origin     ori (across the origin): high-copy-number ColE1/pMB1/pBR322/pUC origin of replication
