[The description below was written by a language model from this plasmid's Addgene catalogue record and pLannotate feature annotations shown in this document.]
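Description:
HS-OS-Plk4-mKate2 is a roughly 8.35 kb plasmid for heat-shock-inducible expression of a mutant mouse Plk4 fused at its C terminus to the monomeric far-red fluorescent protein mKate2. The catalogue lists the backbone as pCS2+ hsp70 and the vector type as bacterial expression, but the stated purpose is heat-shock-inducible transgenesis, so bacteria serve as the propagation host rather than the expression host. The record does not name the target organism. Both the depositor sequence and the repository's sequencing result, which differ by a single nucleotide in length, give the same feature map: a high-copy ColE1/pUC-type origin, an f1 origin, and a Tn5 NeoR/KanR gene preceded by both a bacterial bla promoter and the SV40 early promoter and followed by an HSV TK polyadenylation signal. This arrangement gives kanamycin selection in E. coli and could in principle give G418 selection in eukaryotic cells.

The payload is a Plk4 coding region followed closely by mKate2 and then an SV40 polyadenylation signal, with a short SV40 large T fragment annotated between them. Plk4 is the serine/threonine kinase that governs centriole duplication, and its overexpression drives centrosome amplification. This version carries a deletion of residues S282–S305 and is described as non-phosphorylatable. The automated annotation does not identify a promoter upstream of Plk4. About 1.5 kb between the cloning-site fragment and the coding sequence is unannotated, and this is presumably where the hsp70 heat-shock promoter implied by the backbone name lies. The construct allows temporally controlled induction of the mutant kinase, with the fusion protein visible by fluorescence, for studying centrosome function in developing tissue.
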