Addgene plasmid #105944: HS-OS-Plk4-mKate2
Purpose: heat shock inducible transgenesis, non phoshorylable version of Plk4
Depositing lab: Caren Norden. Depositing organization: Max Planck Institute of Molecular Cell Biology and Genetics. Publication: Interkinetic nuclear migration is centrosome independent and ensures apical cell division to maintain tissue integrity. Strzyz PJ, Lee HO, Sidhaye J, Weber IP, Leung LC, Norden C. Dev Cell. 2015 Jan 26;32(2):203-19. doi: 10.1016/j.devcel.2014.12.001. Epub 2015 Jan 15. PubMed 25600237.
Backbone
  Vector backbone: pCS2+ hsp70
  Vector type: Bacterial Expression
Growth in bacteria
  Bacterial resistance: Kanamycin, 50 μg/mL
  Growth temperature: 37°C
  Growth strain: DH5alpha
  Copy number: High Copy
Gene/Insert
  Gene/Insert name: Plk4
  Species: M. musculus (mouse)
  Mutation: 1002 to 3704 of Plk4/ deletion of S282-S305.
  Entrez Gene: Plk4 (a.k.a. 1700028H20, AI385771, S, Sak, Stk1, Stk18)
  Tag / fusion protein: mKate2 (C terminal on insert)
  Cloning method: Restriction Enzyme; 5′ cloning site unknown (unknown if destroyed); 3′ cloning site unknown (unknown if destroyed)
Terms and licenses: Academic/Nonprofit Terms; Industry Terms: Not Available to Industry
How to cite: HS-OS-Plk4-mKate2 was a gift from Caren Norden (Addgene plasmid # 105944 ; http://n2t.net/addgene:105944 ; RRID:Addgene_105944)
